Addgene plasmid #113695: pJEP318-pAAV-U6SaCas9gRNA(emx1sg1)-EFS-GFP-KASH-pA
Purpose: U6 driven SaCas9 gRNA expression cassette with a gRNA targeting EMX1, followed by an EFS driven GFP-KASH in a separate reading frame.
Depositing lab: Jonathan Ploski. Depositing organization: University of Texas at Dallas. Publication: The Development of an AAV-Based CRISPR SaCas9 Genome Editing System That Can Be Delivered to Neurons in vivo and Regulated via Doxycycline and Cre-Recombinase. Kumar N, Stanford W, de Solis C, Aradhana, Abraham ND, Dao TJ, Thaseen S, Sairavi A, Gonzalez CU, Ploski JE. Front Mol Neurosci. 2018 Nov 13;11:413. doi: 10.3389/fnmol.2018.00413. eCollection 2018. PubMed 30483052.
Backbone
  Vector backbone: AAV
  Backbone manufacturer: Alligent Technologies
  Total vector size (bp): 5080
  Vector type: AAV, CRISPR
Growth in bacteria
  Bacterial resistance: Ampicillin, 100 μg/mL
  Growth temperature: 37°C
  Growth strain: NEB Stable
  Copy number: High Copy
Gene/Insert 1
  Gene/Insert name: SaCas9 gRNA Cassete
  gRNA/shRNA sequence: GGCCTCCCCAAAGCCTGGCCA
  Species: Synthetic
  Insert size (bp): 76
Gene/Insert 2
  Gene/Insert name: GFP
  gRNA/shRNA sequence: N/A
  Species: Synthetic
  Insert size (bp): 717
  Tag / fusion protein: KASH (C terminal on insert)
Resource information
  A portion of this plasmid was derived from a plasmid made by: pX601-AAV-CMV::NLS-SaCas9-NLS-3xHA-bGHpA;U6::BsaI-sgRNA from Feng Zhang plasmid #61591
Terms and licenses: Academic/Nonprofit Terms; Industry Terms: Not Available to Industry
How to cite: pJEP318-pAAV-U6SaCas9gRNA(emx1sg1)-EFS-GFP-KASH-pA was a gift from Jonathan Ploski (Addgene plasmid # 113695 ; http://n2t.net/addgene:113695 ; RRID:Addgene_113695)
