[The description below was written by a language model from this plasmid's Addgene catalogue record and pLannotate feature annotations shown in this document.]
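Description:
pJEP318-pAAV-U6SaCas9gRNA(emx1sg1)-EFS-GFP-KASH-pA is an approximately 5.1 kb AAV transfer plasmid for CRISPR work. It supplies a guide RNA and a fluorescent marker but does not itself encode a nuclease. It is maintained in bacteria through a high-copy ColE1/pUC-type origin with ampicillin selection (AmpR under its own bla promoter), and the backbone also carries an f1/M13 phage origin. AAV2 inverted terminal repeats flank the payload so that it can be packaged into recombinant AAV particles. The depositor sequence shows two intact ITRs. In the repository's sequencing result the left ITR is annotated only as short fragments, which may reflect either the difficulty of reading these repeats or a partial deletion; the record does not distinguish the two.

Between the ITRs sit two independent expression units. A human U6 RNA polymerase III promoter drives a guide with a spacer targeting EMX1, fused to the Staphylococcus aureus Cas9 gRNA scaffold; this portion derives from a published SaCas9 AAV vector. Downstream, the compact EF-1α core (EFS) promoter drives EGFP fused at its C-terminus to a KASH domain, which the annotation matches to a nesprin (SYNE3) fragment, and the transcript ends at a human growth hormone polyadenylation signal. KASH domains anchor the fusion to the outer nuclear envelope, so transduced cells can be recognised by labelled nuclei. Because SaCas9 is absent, the construct must be paired with a separate SaCas9 source. The associated publication describes an AAV-based SaCas9 genome editing system for neurons in vivo that can be regulated by doxycycline and Cre recombinase.
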