Features (pLannotate 1.2.2; 16 found; start..end, strand, type, name):
      1..141     -  repeat_region  AAV2 ITR: inverted terminal repeat of adeno-associated virus serotype 2 inverted
    156..396     +  promoter       U6 promoter: RNA polymerase III promoter for human U6 snRNA
    426..501     +  misc_RNA       Sa gRNA scaffold: guide RNA scaffold for the Staphylococcus aureus CRISPR/Cas9 system
    550..761     +  promoter       EF-1α core promoter: core promoter for human elongation factor EF-1α
    794..1510    +  CDS            EGFP: EGFP is a basic (constitutively fluorescent) green fluorescent protein published in 1996, derived from Aequorea victoria. It is reported to be a rapidly-maturing weak dimer with moderate acid sensitivity.
   1502..1774    +  CDS            SYNE3 (fragment): SYNE3_HUMAN - Also known as C14orf139 From Homo sapiens (Human).
   1776..1805    +  misc_feature   MCS (fragment): pBluescript multiple cloning site
   1827..2303    +  polyA_signal   hGH poly(A) signal: human growth hormone polyadenylation signal
   2343..2483    +  repeat_region  AAV2 ITR: inverted terminal repeat of adeno-associated virus serotype 2 inverted
   2488..2539    -  misc_feature   bom (fragment): basis of mobility region from pBR322
   2558..2938    +  rep_origin     M13 ori (sequence partly withheld): M13 bacteriophage origin of replication; arrow indicates direction of (+) strand synthesis
   3014..3063    -  misc_feature   bom (fragment): basis of mobility region from pBR322
   3165..3200    -  CDS            rop (fragment): Rop protein, which maintains plasmids at low copy number; rop
   3295..3399    +  promoter       AmpR promoter: bla
   3400..4260    +  CDS            AmpR: β-lactamase; bla; confers resistance to ampicillin, carbenicillin, and related antibiotics
   4431..5019    +  rep_origin     ori: high-copy-number ColE1/pMB1/pBR322/pUC origin of replication
>Addgene plasmid #113695 | pJEP318-pAAV-U6SaCas9gRNA(emx1sg1)-EFS-GFP-KASH-pA | depositor full sequence | sequence record 214989 | pJEP318-pAAV-U6SaCas9gRNA(emx1sg1)-EFS-GFP-KASH-pA sequence 5080 bps
CCTGCAGGCAGCTGCGCGCTCGCTCGCTCACTGAGGCCGCCCGGGCAAAGCCCGGGCGTCGGGCGACCTT
TGGTCGCCCGGCCTCAGTGAGCGAGCGAGCGCGCAGAGAGGGAGTGGCCAACTCCATCACTAGGGGTTCC
TGCGGCCGCACGCGTGAGGGCCTATTTCCCATGATTCCTTCATATTTGCATATACGATACAAGGCTGTTA
GAGAGATAATTGGAATTAATTTGACTGTAAACACAAAGATATTAGTACAAAATACGTGACGTAGAAAGTA
ATAATTTCTTGGGTAGTTTGCAGTTTTAAAATTATGTTTTAAAATGGACTATCATATGCTTACCGTAACT
TGAAAGTATTTCGATTTCTTGGCTTTATATATCTTGTGGAAAGGACGAAACACCGGCCTCCCCAAAGCCT
GGCCAGTTTTAGTACTCTGGAAACAGAATCTACTAAAACAAGGCAAAATGCCGTGTTTATCTCGTCAACT
TGTTGGCGAGATTTTTACCGGTCCATGGACTAGTTCGAGTGGCTCCGGTGCCCGTCAGTGGGCAGAGCGC
ACATCGCCCACAGTCCCCGAGAAGTTGGGGGGAGGGGTCGGCAATTGAACCGGTGCCTAGAGAAGGTGGC
GCGGGGTAAACTGGGAAAGTGATGTCGTGTACTGGCTCCGCCTTTTTCCCGAGGGTGGGGGAGAACCGTA
TATAAGTGCAGTAGTCGCCGTGAACGTTCTTTTTCGCAACGGGTTTGCCGCCAGAACACAGGTGTCGTGA
CGCGGTCTAGAGTCGACGCCACCATGGTGAGCAAGGGCGAGGAGCTGTTCACCGGGGTGGTGCCCATCCT
GGTCGAGCTGGACGGCGACGTAAACGGCCACAAGTTCAGCGTGTCCGGCGAGGGCGAGGGCGATGCCACC
TACGGCAAGCTGACCCTGAAGTTCATCTGCACCACCGGCAAGCTGCCCGTGCCCTGGCCCACCCTCGTGA
CCACCCTGACCTACGGCGTGCAGTGCTTCAGCCGCTACCCCGACCACATGAAGCAGCACGACTTCTTCAA
GTCCGCCATGCCCGAAGGCTACGTCCAGGAGCGCACCATCTTCTTCAAGGACGACGGCAACTACAAGACC
CGCGCCGAGGTGAAGTTCGAGGGCGACACCCTGGTGAACCGCATCGAGCTGAAGGGCATCGACTTCAAGG
AGGACGGCAACATCCTGGGGCACAAGCTGGAGTACAACTACAACAGCCACAACGTCTATATCATGGCCGA
CAAGCAGAAGAACGGCATCAAGGTGAACTTCAAGATCCGCCACAACATCGAGGACGGCAGCGTGCAGCTC
GCCGACCACTACCAGCAGAACACCCCCATCGGCGACGGCCCCGTGCTGCTGCCCGACAACCACTACCTGA
GCACCCAGTCCGCCCTGAGCAAAGACCCCAACGAGAAGCGCGATCACATGGTCCTGCTGGAGTTCGTGAC
CGCCGCCGGGATCACTCTCGGCATGGACGAGCTGTACAAGTCCGGACTCAGATCTCGAGAGGAGGAGGAG
GAGACAGACAGCAGGATGCCCCACCTCGACAGCCCCGGCAGCTCCCAGCCGAGACGCTCCTTCCTCTCAA
GGGTGATCAGGGCAGCGCTACCGTTGCAGCTGCTTCTGCTGCTGCTGCTGCTCCTGGCCTGCCTGCTACC
TGCCTCTGAAGATGACTACAGCTGCACCCAGGCCAACAACTTTGCCCGATCCTTCTACCCCATGCTGCGG
TACACCAACGGGCCACCTCCCACCTAGGAATTCGATATCAAGCTTATCGATACCGAGCGCTGCTCGAGAG
ATCTACGGGTGGCATCCCTGTGACCCCTCCCCAGTGCCTCTCCTGGCCCTGGAAGTTGCCACTCCAGTGC
CCACCAGCCTTGTCCTAATAAAATTAAGTTGCATCATTTTGTCTGACTAGGTGTCCTTCTATAATATTAT
GGGGTGGAGGGGGGTGGTATGGAGCAAGGGGCAAGTTGGGAAGACAACCTGTAGGGCCTGCGGGGTCTAT
TGGGAACCAAGCTGGAGTGCAGTGGCACAATCTTGGCTCACTGCAATCTCCGCCTCCTGGGTTCAAGCGA
TTCTCCTGCCTCAGCCTCCCGAGTTGTTGGGATTCCAGGCATGCATGACCAGGCTCAGCTAATTTTTGTT
TTTTTGGTAGAGACGGGGTTTCACCATATTGGCCAGGCTGGTCTCCAACTCCTAATCTCAGGTGATCTAC
CCACCTTGGCCTCCCAAATTGCTGGGATTACAGGCGTGAACCACTGCTCCCTTCCCTGTCCTTCTGATTT
TGTAGGTAACCACGTGCGGACCGAGCGGCCGCAGGAACCCCTAGTGATGGAGTTGGCCACTCCCTCTCTG
CGCGCTCGCTCGCTCACTGAGGCCGGGCGACCAAAGGTCGCCCGACGCCCGGGCTTTGCCCGGGCGGCCT
CAGTGAGCGAGCGAGCGCGCAGCTGCCTGCAGGGGCGCCTGATGCGGTATTTTCTCCTTACGCATCTGTG
CGGTATTTCACACCGCATA
[142 nt withheld, positions 2540-2681]
C
[141 nt withheld, positions 2683-2823]
CCTTTGACGTTGGAGTCCACGTTCTTT
[37 nt withheld, positions 2851-2887]
ACCCTATCTCGGGCTATTCTTTTGATTTATAAGGGATTTTGCCGATTTCGGCCTATTGGTTAAAAAATGA
GCTGATTTAACAAAAATTTAACGCGAATTTTAACAAAATATTAACGTTTACAATTTTATGGTGCACTCTC
AGTACAATCTGCTCTGATGCCGCATAGTTAAGCCAGCCCCGACACCCGCCAACACCCGCTGACGCGCCCT
GACGGGCTTGTCTGCTCCCGGCATCCGCTTACAGACAAGCTGTGACCGTCTCCGGGAGCTGCATGTGTCA
GAGGTTTTCACCGTCATCACCGAAACGCGCGAGACGAAAGGGCCTCGTGATACGCCTATTTTTATAGGTT
AATGTCATGATAATAATGGTTTCTTAGACGTCAGGTGGCACTTTTCGGGGAAATGTGCGCGGAACCCCTA
TTTGTTTATTTTTCTAAATACATTCAAATATGTATCCGCTCATGAGACAATAACCCTGATAAATGCTTCA
ATAATATTGAAAAAGGAAGAGTATGAGTATTCAACATTTCCGTGTCGCCCTTATTCCCTTTTTTGCGGCA
TTTTGCCTTCCTGTTTTTGCTCACCCAGAAACGCTGGTGAAAGTAAAAGATGCTGAAGATCAGTTGGGTG
CACGAGTGGGTTACATCGAACTGGATCTCAACAGCGGTAAGATCCTTGAGAGTTTTCGCCCCGAAGAACG
TTTTCCAATGATGAGCACTTTTAAAGTTCTGCTATGTGGCGCGGTATTATCCCGTATTGACGCCGGGCAA
GAGCAACTCGGTCGCCGCATACACTATTCTCAGAATGACTTGGTTGAGTACTCACCAGTCACAGAAAAGC
ATCTTACGGATGGCATGACAGTAAGAGAATTATGCAGTGCTGCCATAACCATGAGTGATAACACTGCGGC
CAACTTACTTCTGACAACGATCGGAGGACCGAAGGAGCTAACCGCTTTTTTGCACAACATGGGGGATCAT
GTAACTCGCCTTGATCGTTGGGAACCGGAGCTGAATGAAGCCATACCAAACGACGAGCGTGACACCACGA
TGCCTGTAGCAATGGCAACAACGTTGCGCAAACTATTAACTGGCGAACTACTTACTCTAGCTTCCCGGCA
ACAATTAATAGACTGGATGGAGGCGGATAAAGTTGCAGGACCACTTCTGCGCTCGGCCCTTCCGGCTGGC
TGGTTTATTGCTGATAAATCTGGAGCCGGTGAGCGTGGGTCTCGCGGTATCATTGCAGCACTGGGGCCAG
ATGGTAAGCCCTCCCGTATCGTAGTTATCTACACGACGGGGAGTCAGGCAACTATGGATGAACGAAATAG
ACAGATCGCTGAGATAGGTGCCTCACTGATTAAGCATTGGTAACTGTCAGACCAAGTTTACTCATATATA
CTTTAGATTGATTTAAAACTTCATTTTTAATTTAAAAGGATCTAGGTGAAGATCCTTTTTGATAATCTCA
TGACCAAAATCCCTTAACGTGAGTTTTCGTTCCACTGAGCGTCAGACCCCGTAGAAAAGATCAAAGGATC
TTCTTGAGATCCTTTTTTTCTGCGCGTAATCTGCTGCTTGCAAACAAAAAAACCACCGCTACCAGCGGTG
GTTTGTTTGCCGGATCAAGAGCTACCAACTCTTTTTCCGAAGGTAACTGGCTTCAGCAGAGCGCAGATAC
CAAATACTGTCCTTCTAGTGTAGCCGTAGTTAGGCCACCACTTCAAGAACTCTGTAGCACCGCCTACATA
CCTCGCTCTGCTAATCCTGTTACCAGTGGCTGCTGCCAGTGGCGATAAGTCGTGTCTTACCGGGTTGGAC
TCAAGACGATAGTTACCGGATAAGGCGCAGCGGTCGGGCTGAACGGGGGGTTCGTGCACACAGCCCAGCT
TGGAGCGAACGACCTACACCGAACTGAGATACCTACAGCGTGAGCTATGAGAAAGCGCCACGCTTCCCGA
AGGGAGAAAGGCGGACAGGTATCCGGTAAGCGGCAGGGTCGGAACAGGAGAGCGCACGAGGGAGCTTCCA
GGGGGAAACGCCTGGTATCTTTATAGTCCTGTCGGGTTTCGCCACCTCTGACTTGAGCGTCGATTTTTGT
GATGCTCGTCAGGGGGGCGGAGCCTATGGAAAAACGCCAGCAACGCGGCCTTTTTACGGTTCCTGGCCTT
TTGCTGGCCTTTTGCTCACATGT
