Features (pLannotate 1.2.2; 17 found; start..end, strand, type, name):
     12..39      +  repeat_region  AAV2 ITR (fragment): inverted terminal repeat of adeno-associated virus serotype 2 inverted
     68..95      +  repeat_region  AAV2 ITR (fragment): inverted terminal repeat of adeno-associated virus serotype 2 inverted
    145..385     +  promoter       U6 promoter: RNA polymerase III promoter for human U6 snRNA
    415..490     +  misc_RNA       Sa gRNA scaffold: guide RNA scaffold for the Staphylococcus aureus CRISPR/Cas9 system
    539..750     +  promoter       EF-1α core promoter: core promoter for human elongation factor EF-1α
    782..1498    +  CDS            EGFP: EGFP is a basic (constitutively fluorescent) green fluorescent protein published in 1996, derived from Aequorea victoria. It is reported to be a rapidly-maturing weak dimer with moderate acid sensitivity.
   1490..1762    +  CDS            SYNE3 (fragment): SYNE3_HUMAN - Also known as C14orf139 From Homo sapiens (Human).
   1764..1793    +  misc_feature   MCS (fragment): pBluescript multiple cloning site
   1815..2291    +  polyA_signal   hGH poly(A) signal: human growth hormone polyadenylation signal
   2331..2471    +  repeat_region  AAV2 ITR: inverted terminal repeat of adeno-associated virus serotype 2 inverted
   2476..2527    -  misc_feature   bom (fragment): basis of mobility region from pBR322
   2546..3001    +  rep_origin     f1 ori (sequence partly withheld): f1 bacteriophage origin of replication; arrow indicates direction of (+) strand synthesis
   3002..3051    -  misc_feature   bom (fragment): basis of mobility region from pBR322
   3153..3188    -  CDS            rop (fragment): Rop protein, which maintains plasmids at low copy number; rop
   3283..3387    +  promoter       AmpR promoter: bla
   3388..4248    +  CDS            AmpR: β-lactamase; bla; confers resistance to ampicillin, carbenicillin, and related antibiotics
   4419..5007    +  rep_origin     ori: high-copy-number ColE1/pMB1/pBR322/pUC origin of replication
>Addgene plasmid #113695 | pJEP318-pAAV-U6SaCas9gRNA(emx1sg1)-EFS-GFP-KASH-pA | addgene full sequence | sequence record 229553 | Addgene NGS Result
CCTGCAGGCAGCTGCGCGCTCGCTCGCTCACTGAGGCCGCCCGGGCGTCGGGCGACCTTTGGTCGCCCGG
CCTCAGTGAGCGAGCGAGCGCGCAGAGAGGGAGTGGCCAACTCCATCACTAGGGGTTCCTGCGGCCGCAC
GCGTGAGGGCCTATTTCCCATGATTCCTTCATATTTGCATATACGATACAAGGCTGTTAGAGAGATAATT
GGAATTAATTTGACTGTAAACACAAAGATATTAGTACAAAATACGTGACGTAGAAAGTAATAATTTCTTG
GGTAGTTTGCAGTTTTAAAATTATGTTTTAAAATGGACTATCATATGCTTACCGTAACTTGAAAGTATTT
CGATTTCTTGGCTTTATATATCTTGTGGAAAGGACGAAACACCGGCCTCCCCAAAGCCTGGCCAGTTTTA
GTACTCTGGAAACAGAATCTACTAAAACAAGGCAAAATGCCGTGTTTATCTCGTCAACTTGTTGGCGAGA
TTTTTACCGGTCCATGGACTAGTTCGAGTGGCTCCGGTGCCCGTCAGTGGGCAGAGCGCACATCGCCCAC
AGTCCCCGAGAAGTTGGGGGGAGGGGTCGGCAATTGAACGGGTGCCTAGAGAAGGTGGCGCGGGGTAAAC
TGGGAAAGTGATGTCGTGTACTGGCTCCGCCTTTTTCCCGAGGGTGGGGGAGAACCGTATATAAGTGCAG
TAGTCGCCGTGAACGTTCTTTTTCGCAACGGGTTTGCCGCCAGAACACAGGTGTCGTGACGCGTCTAGAG
TCGACGCCACCATGGTGAGCAAGGGCGAGGAGCTGTTCACCGGGGTGGTGCCCATCCTGGTCGAGCTGGA
CGGCGACGTAAACGGCCACAAGTTCAGCGTGTCCGGCGAGGGCGAGGGCGATGCCACCTACGGCAAGCTG
ACCCTGAAGTTCATCTGCACCACCGGCAAGCTGCCCGTGCCCTGGCCCACCCTCGTGACCACCCTGACCT
ACGGCGTGCAGTGCTTCAGCCGCTACCCCGACCACATGAAGCAGCACGACTTCTTCAAGTCCGCCATGCC
CGAAGGCTACGTCCAGGAGCGCACCATCTTCTTCAAGGACGACGGCAACTACAAGACCCGCGCCGAGGTG
AAGTTCGAGGGCGACACCCTGGTGAACCGCATCGAGCTGAAGGGCATCGACTTCAAGGAGGACGGCAACA
TCCTGGGGCACAAGCTGGAGTACAACTACAACAGCCACAACGTCTATATCATGGCCGACAAGCAGAAGAA
CGGCATCAAGGTGAACTTCAAGATCCGCCACAACATCGAGGACGGCAGCGTGCAGCTCGCCGACCACTAC
CAGCAGAACACCCCCATCGGCGACGGCCCCGTGCTGCTGCCCGACAACCACTACCTGAGCACCCAGTCCG
CCCTGAGCAAAGACCCCAACGAGAAGCGCGATCACATGGTCCTGCTGGAGTTCGTGACCGCCGCCGGGAT
CACTCTCGGCATGGACGAGCTGTACAAGTCCGGACTCAGATCTCGAGAGGAGGAGGAGGAGACAGACAGC
AGGATGCCCCACCTCGACAGCCCCGGCAGCTCCCAGCCGAGACGCTCCTTCCTCTCAAGGGTGATCAGGG
CAGCGCTACCGTTGCAGCTGCTTCTGCTGCTGCTGCTGCTCCTGGCCTGCCTGCTACCTGCCTCTGAAGA
TGACTACAGCTGCACCCAGGCCAACAACTTTGCCCGATCCTTCTACCCCATGCTGCGGTACACCAACGGG
CCACCTCCCACCTAGGAATTCGATATCAAGCTTATCGATACCGAGCGCTGCTCGAGAGATCTACGGGTGG
CATCCCTGTGACCCCTCCCCAGTGCCTCTCCTGGCCCTGGAAGTTGCCACTCCAGTGCCCACCAGCCTTG
TCCTAATAAAATTAAGTTGCATCATTTTGTCTGACTAGGTGTCCTTCTATAATATTATGGGGTGGAGGGG
GGTGGTATGGAGCAAGGGGCAAGTTGGGAAGACAACCTGTAGGGCCTGCGGGGTCTATTGGGAACCAAGC
TGGAGTGCAGTGGCACAATCTTGGCTCACTGCAATCTCCGCCTCCTGGGTTCAAGCGATTCTCCTGCCTC
AGCCTCCCGAGTTGTTGGGATTCCAGGCATGCATGACCAGGCTCAGCTAATTTTTGTTTTTTTGGTAGAG
ACGGGGTTTCACCATATTGGCCAGGCTGGTCTCCAACTCCTAATCTCAGGTGATCTACCCACCTTGGCCT
CCCAAATTGCTGGGATTACAGGCGTGAACCACTGCTCCCTTCCCTGTCCTTCTGATTTTGTAGGTAACCA
CGTGCGGACCGAGCGGCCGCAGGAACCCCTAGTGATGGAGTTGGCCACTCCCTCTCTGCGCGCTCGCTCG
CTCACTGAGGCCGGGCGACCAAAGGTCGCCCGACGCCCGGGCTTTGCCCGGGCGGCCTCAGTGAGCGAGC
GAGCGCGCAGCTGCCTGCAGGGGCGCCTGATGCGGTATTTTCTCCTTACGCATCTGTGCGGTATTTCACA
CCGCATA
[95 nt withheld, positions 2528-2622]
T
[46 nt withheld, positions 2624-2669]
C
[141 nt withheld, positions 2671-2811]
CCTTTGACGTTGGAGTCCACGTTCTTT
[37 nt withheld, positions 2839-2875]
ACTCTATCTCGGGCTATTCTTTTGATTTATAAGGGATTTTGCCGATTTCGGTCTATTGGTTAAAAAATGA
GCTGATTTAACAAAAATTTAACGCGAATTTTAACAAAATATTAACGTTTACAATTTTATGGTGCACTCTC
AGTACAATCTGCTCTGATGCCGCATAGTTAAGCCAGCCCCGACACCCGCCAACACCCGCTGACGCGCCCT
GACGGGCTTGTCTGCTCCCGGCATCCGCTTACAGACAAGCTGTGACCGTCTCCGGGAGCTGCATGTGTCA
GAGGTTTTCACCGTCATCACCGAAACGCGCGAGACGAAAGGGCCTCGTGATACGCCTATTTTTATAGGTT
AATGTCATGATAATAATGGTTTCTTAGACGTCAGGTGGCACTTTTCGGGGAAATGTGCGCGGAACCCCTA
TTTGTTTATTTTTCTAAATACATTCAAATATGTATCCGCTCATGAGACAATAACCCTGATAAATGCTTCA
ATAATATTGAAAAAGGAAGAGTATGAGTATTCAACATTTCCGTGTCGCCCTTATTCCCTTTTTTGCGGCA
TTTTGCCTTCCTGTTTTTGCTCACCCAGAAACGCTGGTGAAAGTAAAAGATGCTGAAGATCAGTTGGGTG
CACGAGTGGGTTACATCGAACTGGATCTCAACAGCGGTAAGATCCTTGAGAGTTTTCGCCCCGAAGAACG
TTTTCCAATGATGAGCACTTTTAAAGTTCTGCTATGTGGCGCGGTATTATCCCGTATTGACGCCGGGCAA
GAGCAACTCGGTCGCCGCATACACTATTCTCAGAATGACTTGGTTGAGTACTCACCAGTCACAGAAAAGC
ATCTTACGGATGGCATGACAGTAAGAGAATTATGCAGTGCTGCCATAACCATGAGTGATAACACTGCGGC
CAACTTACTTCTGACAACGATCGGAGGACCGAAGGAGCTAACCGCTTTTTTGCACAACATGGGGGATCAT
GTAACTCGCCTTGATCGTTGGGAACCGGAGCTGAATGAAGCCATACCAAACGACGAGCGTGACACCACGA
TGCCTGTAGCAATGGCAACAACGTTGCGCAAACTATTAACTGGCGAACTACTTACTCTAGCTTCCCGGCA
ACAATTAATAGACTGGATGGAGGCGGATAAAGTTGCAGGACCACTTCTGCGCTCGGCCCTTCCGGCTGGC
TGGTTTATTGCTGATAAATCTGGAGCCGGTGAGCGTGGGTCTCGCGGTATCATTGCAGCACTGGGGCCAG
ATGGTAAGCCCTCCCGTATCGTAGTTATCTACACGACGGGGAGTCAGGCAACTATGGATGAACGAAATAG
ACAGATCGCTGAGATAGGTGCCTCACTGATTAAGCATTGGTAACTGTCAGACCAAGTTTACTCATATATA
CTTTAGATTGATTTAAAACTTCATTTTTAATTTAAAAGGATCTAGGTGAAGATCCTTTTTGATAATCTCA
TGACCAAAATCCCTTAACGTGAGTTTTCGTTCCACTGAGCGTCAGACCCCGTAGAAAAGATCAAAGGATC
TTCTTGAGATCCTTTTTTTCTGCGCGTAATCTGCTGCTTGCAAACAAAAAAACCACCGCTACCAGCGGTG
GTTTGTTTGCCGGATCAAGAGCTACCAACTCTTTTTCCGAAGGTAACTGGCTTCAGCAGAGCGCAGATAC
CAAATACTGTTCTTCTAGTGTAGCCGTAGTTAGGCCACCACTTCAAGAACTCTGTAGCACCGCCTACATA
CCTCGCTCTGCTAATCCTGTTACCAGTGGCTGCTGCCAGTGGCGATAAGTCGTGTCTTACCGGGTTGGAC
TCAAGACGATAGTTACCGGATAAGGCGCAGCGGTCGGGCTGAACGGGGGGTTCGTGCACACAGCCCAGCT
TGGAGCGAACGACCTACACCGAACTGAGATACCTACAGCGTGAGCTATGAGAAAGCGCCACGCTTCCCGA
AGGGAGAAAGGCGGACAGGTATCCGGTAAGCGGCAGGGTCGGAACAGGAGAGCGCACGAGGGAGCTTCCA
GGGGGAAACGCCTGGTATCTTTATAGTCCTGTCGGGTTTCGCCACCTCTGACTTGAGCGTCGATTTTTGT
GATGCTCGTCAGGGGGGCGGAGCCTATGGAAAAACGCCAGCAACGCGGCCTTTTTACGGTTCCTGGCCTT
TTGCTGGCCTTTTGCTCACATGT
